>Addgene plasmid #197687 | vYM019_PB-Blast-pEF1a-H2B-mCh-D3bCD | addgene full sequence | sequence record 389531 | Addgene NGS Result
AATGTATCTTAAAGACACCTCGAGACCATTACCCTGTTATCCCTAGAATTCGCGGCCGCAATTTAACGCG
AATTAATTCTGTGGAATGTGTGTCAGTTAGGGTGTGGAAAGTCCCCAGGCTCCCCAGCAGGCAGAAGTAT
GCAAAGCATGCATCTCAATTAGTCAGCAACCAGGTGTGGAAAGTCCCCAGGCTCCCCAGCAGGCAGAAGT
ATGCAAAGCATGCATCTCAATTAGTCAGCAACCATAGTCCCGCCCCTAACTCCGCCCATCCCGCCCCTAA
CTCCGCCCAGTTCCGCCCATTCTCCGCCCCATGGCTGACTAATTTTTTTTATTTATGCAGAGGCCGAGGC
CGCCTCTGCCTCTGAGCTATTCCAGAAGTAGTGAGGAGGCTTTTTTGGAGGCCTAGGCTTTTGCAAAAAG
CTCCCGGGAGCTTGTATATCCATTTTCGGATCTGATCAGCACGTGTTGACAATTAATCATCGGCATAGTA
TATCGGCATAGTATAATACGACAAGGTGAGGAACTAAACCATGGCCAAGCCTTTGTCTCAAGAAGAATCC
ACCCTCATTGAAAGAGCAACGGCTACAATCAACAGCATCCCCATCTCTGAAGATTACAGCGTCGCCAGCG
CAGCTCTCTCTAGCGACGGCCGCATCTTCACTGGTGTCAATGTATATCATTTTACTGGGGGACCTTGTGC
AGAACTCGTGGTGCTGGGCACTGCTGCTGCTGCGGCAGCTGGCAACCTGACTTGTATCGTCGCGATCGGA
AATGAGAACAGGGGCATCTTGAGCCCCTGCGGACGGTGCCGACAGGTGCTTCTCGATCTGCATCCTGGGA
TCAAAGCCATAGTGAAGGACAGTGATGGACAGCCGACGGCAGTTGGGATTCGTGAATTGCTGCCCTCTGG
TTATGTGTGGGAGGGCTAAGTCGACAATCAACCTCTGGATTACAAAATTTGTGAAAGATTGACTGGTATT
CTTAACTATGTTGCTCCTTTTACGCTATGTGGATACGCTGCTTTAATGCCTTTGTATCATGCGTTAACTA
AACTTGTTTATTGCAGCTTATAATGGTTACAAATAAAGCAATAGCATCACAAATTTCACAAATAAAGCAT
TTTTTTCACTGCATTCTAGTTGTGGTTTGTCCAAACTCATCAATGTATCTTATCATGTCTGGAATTGACT
CAAATGATGTCAATTAGTCTATCAGAAGCTCATCTGGTCTCCCTTCCGGGGGACAAGACATCCCTGTTTA
ATATTTAAACAGCAGTGTTCCCAAACTGGGTTCTTATATCCCTTGCTCTGGTCAACCAGGTTGCAGGGTT
TCCTGTCCTCACAGGAACGAAGTCCCTAAAGAAACAGTGGCAGCCAGGTTTAGCCCCGGAATTGACTGGA
TTCCTTTTTTAGGGCCCATTGGTATGGCTTTTTCCCCGTATCCCCCCAGGTGTCTGCAGGCTCAAAGAGC
AGCGAGAAGCGTTCAGAGGAAAGCGATCCCGTGCCACCTTCCCCGTGCCCGGGCTGTCCCCGCACGCTGC
CGGCTCGGGGATGCGGGGGGAGCGCCGGACCGGAGCGGAGCCCCGGGCGGCTCGCTGCTGCCCCCTAGCG
GGGGAGGGACGTAATTACATCCCTGGGGGCTTTGGGGGGGGGCTGTCCCTGATATCTATAACAAGAAAAT
ATATATATAATAAGTTATCACGTAAGTAGAACATGAAATAACAATATAATTATCGTATGAGTTAAATCTT
AAAAGTCACGTAAAAGATAATCATGCGTCATTTTGACTCACGCGGTCGTTATAGTTCAAAATCAGTGACA
CTTACCGCATTGACAAGCACGCCTCACGGGAGCTCCAAGCGGCGACTGAGATGTCCTAAATGCACAGCGA
CGGATTCGCGCTATTTAGAAAGAGAGAGCAATATTTCAAGAATGCATGCGTCAATTTTACGCAGACTATC
TTTCTAGGGTTAATCTAGCTGCATCAGGATCATATCGTCGGGTCTTTTTTCCGGCTCAGTCATCGCCCAA
GCTGGCGCTATCTGGGCATCGGGGAGGAAGAAGCCCGTGCCTTTTCCCGCGAGGTTGAAGCGGCATGGAA
AGAGTTTGCCGAGGATGACTGCTGCTGCATTGACGTTGAGCGAAAACGCACGTTTACCATGATGATTCGG
GAAGGTGTGGCCATGCACGCCTTTAACGGTGAACTGTTCGTTCAGGCCACCTGGGATACCAGTTCGTCGC
GGCTTTTCCGGACACAGTTCCGGATGGTCAGCCCGAAGCGCATCAGCAACCCGAACAATACCGGCGACAG
CCGGAACTGCCGTGCCGGTGTGCAGATTAATGACAGCGGTGCGGCGCTGGGATATTACGTCAGCGAGGAC
GGGTATCCTGGCTGGATGCCGCAGAAATGGACATGGATACCCCGTGAGTTACCCGGCGGGCGCGCTTGGC
GTAATCATGGTCATAGCTGTTTCCTGTGTGAAATTGTTATCCGCTCACAATTCCACACAACATACGAGCC
GGAAGCATAAAGTGTAAAGCCTGGGGTGCCTAATGAGTGAGCTAACTCACATTAATTGCGTTGCGCTCAC
TGCCCGCTTTCCAGTCGGGAAACCTGTCGTGCCAGCTGCATTAATGAATCGGCCAACGCGCGGGGAGAGG
CGGTTTGCGTATTGGGCGCTCTTCCGCTTCCTCGCTCACTGACTCGCTGCGCTCGGTCGTTCGGCTGCGG
CGAGCGGTATCAGCTCACTCAAAGGCGGTAATACGGTTATCCACAGAATCAGGGGATAACGCAGGAAAGA
ACATGTGAGCAAAAGGCCAGCAAAAGGCCAGGAACCGTAAAAAGGCCGCGTTGCTGGCGTTTTTCCATAG
GCTCCGCCCCCCTGACGAGCATCACAAAAATCGACGCTCAAGTCAGAGGTGGCGAAACCCGACAGGACTA
TAAAGATACCAGGCGTTTCCCCCTGGAAGCTCCCTCGTGCGCTCTCCTGTTCCGACCCTGCCGCTTACCG
GATACCTGTCCGCCTTTCTCCCTTCGGGAAGCGTGGCGCTTTCTCATAGCTCACGCTGTAGGTATCTCAG
TTCGGTGTAGGTCGTTCGCTCCAAGCTGGGCTGTGTGCACGAACCCCCCGTTCAGCCCGACCGCTGCGCC
TTATCCGGTAACTATCGTCTTGAGTCCAACCCGGTAAGACACGACTTATCGCCACTGGCAGCAGCCACTG
GTAACAGGATTAGCAGAGCGAGGTATGTAGGCGGTGCTACAGAGTTCTTGAAGTGGTGGCCTAACTACGG
CTACACTAGAAGAACAGTATTTGGTATCTGCGCTCTGCTGAAGCCAGTTACCTTCGGAAAAAGAGTTGGT
AGCTCTTGATCCGGCAAACAAACCACCGCTGGTAGCGGTGGTTTTTTTGTTTGCAAGCAGCAGATTACGC
GCAGAAAAAAAGGATCTCAAGAAGATCCTTTGATCTTTTCTACGGGGTCTGACGCTCAGTGGAACGAAAA
CTCACGTTAAGGGATTTTGGTCATGAGATTATCAAAAAGGATCTTCACCTAGATCCTTTTAAATTAAAAA
TGAAGTTTTAAATCAATCTAAAGTATATATGAGTAAACTTGGTCTGACAGTTACCAATGCTTAATCAGTG
AGGCACCTATCTCAGCGATCTGTCTATTTCGTTCATCCATAGTTGCCTGACTCCCCGTCGTGTAGATAAC
TACGATACGGGAGGGCTTACCATCTGGCCCCAGTGCTGCAATGATACCGCGAGACCCACGCTCACCGGCT
CCAGATTTATCAGCAATAAACCAGCCAGCCGGAAGGGCCGAGCGCAGAAGTGGTCCTGCAACTTTATCCG
CCTCCATCCAGTCTATTAATTGTTGCCGGGAAGCTAGAGTAAGTAGTTCGCCAGTTAATAGTTTGCGCAA
CGTTGTTGCCATTGCTACAGGCATCGTGGTGTCACGCTCGTCGTTTGGTATGGCTTCATTCAGCTCCGGT
TCCCAACGATCAAGGCGAGTTACATGATCCCCCATGTTGTGCAAAAAAGCGGTTAGCTCCTTCGGTCCTC
CGATCGTTGTCAGAAGTAAGTTGGCCGCAGTGTTATCACTCATGGTTATGGCAGCACTGCATAATTCTCT
TACTGTCATGCCATCCGTAAGATGCTTTTCTGTGACTGGTGAGTACTCAACCAAGTCATTCTGAGAATAG
TGTATGCGGCGACCGAGTTGCTCTTGCCCGGCGTCAATACGGGATAATACCGCGCCACATAGCAGAACTT
TAAAAGTGCTCATCATTGGAAAACGTTCTTCGGGGCGAAAACTCTCAAGGATCTTACCGCTGTTGAGATC
CAGTTCGATGTAACCCACTCGTGCACCCAACTGATCTTCAGCATCTTTTACTTTCACCAGCGTTTCTGGG
TGAGCAAAAACAGGAAGGCAAAATGCCGCAAAAAAGGGAATAAGGGCGACACGGAAATGTTGAATACTCA
TACTCTTCCTTTTTCAATATTATTGAAGCATTTATCAGGGTTATTGTCTCATGAGCGGATACATATTTGA
ATGTATTTAGAAAAATAAACAAATAGGGGTTCCGCGCACATTTCCCCGAAAAGTGCCACCTAAATTGTAA
GCGTTAATATTTTGTTAAAATTCGCGTTAAATTTTTGTTAAATCAGCTCATTTTTTAACCAATAGGCCGA
AATCGGCAAAATCCCTTATAAATCAAAAGAATAGACCGAGATAGGGT
[37 nt withheld, positions 4738-4774]
AAAGAACGTGGACTCCAACGTCAAAGG
[49 nt withheld, positions 4802-4850]
T
[91 nt withheld, positions 4852-4942]
G
[124 nt withheld, positions 4944-5067]
CCCATTCGCCATTCAGGCTGCGCAACTGTTGGGAAGGGCGATCGGTGCGGGCCTCTTCGCTATTACGCCA
GCTGGCGAAAGGGGGATGTGCTGCAAGGCGATTAAGTTGGGTAACGCCAGGGTTTTCCCAGTCACGACGT
TGTAAAACGACGGCCAGTGAGCGCGCCTCGTTCATTCACGTTTTTGAACCCGTGGAGGACGGGCAGACTC
GCGGTGCAAATGTGTTTTACAGCGTGATGGAGCAGATGAAGATGCTCGACACGCTGCAGAACACGCAGCT
AGATTAACCCTAGAAAGATAATCATATTGTGACGTACGTTAAAGATAATCATGTGTAAAATTGACGCATG
TGTTTTATCGGTCTGTATATCGAGGTTTATTTATTAATTTGAATAGATATTAAGTTTTATTATATTTACA
CTTACATACTAATAATAAATTCAACAAACAATTTATTTATGTTTATTTATTTATTAAAAAAAACAAAAAC
TCAAAATTTCTTCTATAAAGTAACAAAACTTTTATGAGGGACAGCCCCCCCCCAAAGCCCCCAGGGATGT
AATTACGTCCCTCCCCCGCTAGGGGGCAGCAGCGAGCCGCCCGGGGCTCCGCTCCGGTCCGGCGCTCCCC
CCGCATCCCCGAGCCGGCAGCGTGCGGGGACAGCCCGGGCACGGGGAAGGTGGCACGGGATCGCTTTCCT
CTGAACGCTTCTCGCTGCTCTTTGAGCCTGCAGACACCTGGGGGGATACGGGGAAAAGGCCTCCACGGCC
AGAATTCTAACTATAACGGTCCTAAGGTAGCGAAGGTCTCGCGTACTGTGAGCGCACATCGCCCACAGTC
CCCGAGAAGTTGGGGGGAGGGGTCGGCAATTGAACCGGTGCCTAGAGAAGGTGGCGCGGGGTAAACTGGG
AAAGTGATGTCGTGTACTGGCTCCGCCTTTTTCCCGAGGGTGGGGGAGAACCGTATATAAGTGCAGTAGT
CGCCGTGAACGTTCTTTTTCGCAACGGGTTTGCCGCCAGAACACAGGTAAGTGCCGTGTGTGGTTCCCGC
GGGCCTGGCCTCTTTACGGGTTATGGCCCTTGCGTGCCTTGAATTACTTCCACCTGGCTGCAGTACGTGA
TTCTTGATCCCGAGCTTCGGGTTGGAAGTGGGTGGGAGAGTTCGAGGCCTTGCGCTTAAGGAGCCCCTTC
GCCTCGTGCTTGAGTTGAGGCCTGGCCTGGGCGCTGGGGCCGCCGCGTGCGAATCTGGTGGCACCTTCGC
GCCTGTCTCGCTGCTTTCGATAAGTCTCTAGCCATTTAAAATTTTTGATGACCTGCTGCGACGCTTTTTT
TCTGGCAAGATAGTCTTGTAAATGCGGGCCAAGATCTGCACACTGGTATTTCGGTTTTTGGGGCCGCGGG
CGGCGACGGGGCCCGTGCGTCCCAGCGCACATGTTCGGCGAGGCGGGGCCTGCGAGCGCGGCCACCGAGA
ATCGGACGGGGGTAGTCTCAAGCTGGCCGGCCTGCTCTGGTGCCTGGCCTCGCGCCGCCGTGTATCGCCC
CGCCCTGGGCGGCAAGGCTGGCCCGGTCGGCACCAGTTGCGTGAGCGGAAAGATGGCCGCTTCCCGGCCC
TGCTGCAGGGAGCTCAAAATGGAGGACGCGGCGCTCGGGAGAGCGGGCGGGTGAGTCACCCACACAAAGG
AAAAGGGCCTTTCCGTCCTCAGCCGTCGCTTCATGTGACTCCACGGAGTACCGGGCGCCGTCCAGGCACC
TCGATTAGTTCTCGAGCTTTTGGAGTACGTCGTCTTTAGGTTGGGGGGAGGGGTTTTATGCGATGGAGTT
TCCCCACACTGAGTGGGTGGAGACTGAAGTTAGGCCAGCTTGGCACTTGATGTAATTCTCCTTGGAATTT
GCCCTTTTTGAGTTTGGATCTTGGTTCATTCTCAAGCCTCAGACAGTGGTTCAAAGTTTTTTTCTTCCAT
TTCAGGTGTCGTGAGCTAGCGATTACGCCAAGCTCGAAATTAACCCTCACTAAAGGGAACAAAAGCTGGA
GCTCCACCGCGGTGGCGGCCGCTCTAGCCCGGGCGGATCCGCCACCATGCCAGAGCCAGCGAAGTCTGCT
CCCGCCCCGAAAAAGGGCTCCAAGAAGGCGGTGACTAAGGCGCAGAAGAAAGGCGGCAAGAAGCGCAAGC
GCAGCCGCAAGGAGAGCTATTCCATCTATGTGTACAAGGTTCTGAAGCAGGTCCACCCTGACACCGGCAT
TTCGTCCAAGGCCATGGGCATCATGAATTCGTTTGTGAACGACATTTTCGAGCGCATCGCAGGTGAGGCT
TCCCGCCTGGCGCATTACAACAAGCGCTCGACCATCACCTCCAGGGAGATCCAGACGGCCGTGCGCCTGC
TGCTGCCTGGGGAGTTGGCCAAGCACGCCGTGTCCGAGGGTACTAAGGCCATCACCAAGTACACCAGCGC
TAAGCCTAGGATGGTGAGCAAGGGCGAGGAGGATAACATGGCCATCATCAAGGAGTTCATGCGCTTCAAG
GTGCACATGGAGGGCTCCGTGAACGGCCACGAGTTCGAGATCGAGGGCGAGGGCGAGGGCCGCCCCTACG
AGGGCACCCAGACCGCCAAGCTGAAGGTGACCAAGGGTGGCCCCCTGCCCTTCGCCTGGGACATCCTGTC
CCCTCAGTTCATGTACGGCTCCAAGGCCTACGTGAAGCACCCCGCCGACATTCCCGACTACTTGAAGCTG
TCCTTCCCCGAGGGCTTCAAGTGGGAGCGCGTGATGAACTTCGAGGACGGCGGCGTGGTGACCGTGACCC
AGGACTCCTCCCTGCAGGACGGCGAGTTCATCTACAAGGTGAAGCTGCGCGGCACCAACTTCCCCTCCGA
CGGCCCCGTAATGCAGAAGAAAACCATGGGCTGGGAGGCCTCCTCCGAGCGGATGTACCCCGAGGACGGC
GCCCTGAAGGGCGAGATCAAGCAGAGGCTGAAGCTGAAGGACGGCGGCCACTACGACGCTGAGGTCAAGA
CCACCTACAAGGCCAAGAAGCCCGTGCAGCTGCCCGGCGCCTACAACGTCAACATCAAGTTGGACATCAC
CTCCCACAACGAGGACTACACCATCGTGGAACAGTACGAACGCGCCGAGGGCCGCCACTCCACCGGCGGC
ATGGACGAGCTGTACAAGTCTGAGGGCAGGGGGAGCCTCCTAACTTGCGGAGACGTCGAGGAGAATCCTG
GCCCATCTAGACTGGACAAGAGCAAAGTCATAAACGGAGCTCTGGAATTACTCAATGGTGTCGGTATCGA
AGGCCTGACGACAAGGAAACTCGCTCAAAAGCTGGGAGTTGAGCAGCCTACCCTGTACTGGCACGTGAAG
AACAAGCGGGCCCTGCTCGATGCCCTGCCAATCGAGATGCTGGACAGGCATCATACCCACTTCTGCCCCC
TGGAAGGCGAGTCATGGCAAGACTTTCTGCGGAACAACGCCAAGTCATACCGCTGTGCTCTCCTCTCACA
TCGCGACGGGGCTAAAGTGCATCTCGGCACCCGCCCAACAGAGAAACAGTACGAAACCCTGGAAAATCAG
CTCGCGTTCCTGTGTCAGCAAGGCTTCTCCCTGGAGAACGCACTGTACGCTCTGTCCGCCGTGGGCCACT
TTACACTGGGCTGCGTATTGGAGGAACAGGAGCATCAAGTAGCAAAAGAGGAAAGAGAGACACCTACCAC
CGATTCTATGCCCCCACTTCTGAGACAAGCAATTGAGCTGTTCGACCGGCAGGGAGCCGAACCTGCCTTC
CTTTTCGGCCTGGAACTAATCATATGTGGCCTGGAGAAACAGCTAAAGTGCGAAAGCGGCGGGGGTAGCG
GCAGCGGTAGCGCATGCACAACCAATGACTCTGCTGCTTCTGAGTCCCCCCCACCCAAGCGCCTCAAGAC
AAATAGCTATGGCGGGAAGGACCGAGGGGAGGATGAGGAGAGCCGAGAACGGATGGCTTCTGAAGTCACC
AACAACAAGGGCAATCTGGAGGACCGCTGTTTGTCCTGTGGAAAGAAGAACCCTGTGTCCTTCCACCCCC
TCTTTGAGGGTGGGCTCTGTCAGAGTTGCCGGGATCGCTTCCTAGAGCTCTTCTACATGTATGATGAGGA
CGGCTATCAGTCCTACTGCACCGTGTGCTGTGAGGGCCGTGAACTGCTGCTGTGCAGTAACACAAGCTGC
TGCAGATGCTTCTGTGTGGAGTGTCTGGAGGTGCTGGTGGGCGCAGGCACAGCTGAGGATGCCAAGCTGC
AGGAACCCTGGAGCTGCTATATGTGCCTCCCTCAGCGCTGCCATGGGGTCCTCCGACGCAGGAAAGATTG
GAACATGCGCCTGCAAGACTTCTTCACTACTGATCCTGACCTGGAAGAATTTCAGGAGCCACCCAAGTTG
TACCCAGCAATTCCTGCAGCCAAAAGGAGGCCCATTAGAGTCCTGTCTCTGTTTGATGGAATTGCAACGG
GGTACTTGGTGCTCAAGGAGTTGGGTATTAAAGTGGAAAAGTACATTGCCTCCGAAGTCTGTGCAGAGTC
CATCGCTGTGGGAACTGTTAAGCATGAAGGCCAGATCAAATATGTCAATGACGTCCGGAAAATCACCAAG
AAAAATATTGAAGAGTGGGGCCCGTTCGACTTGGTGATTGGTGGAAGCCCATGCAATGATCTCTCTAACG
TCAATCCTGCCCGCAAAGGTTTATATGAGGGCACAGGAAGGCTCTTCTTCGAGTTTTACCACTTGCTGAA
TTATACCCGCCCCAAGGAGGGCGACAACCGTCCATTCTTCTGGATGTTCGAGAATGTTGTGGCCATGAAA
GTGAATGACAAGAAAGACATCTCAAGATTCCTGGCATGTAACCCAGTGATGATCGATGCCATCAAGGTGT
CTGCTGCTCACAGGGCCCGGTACTTCTGGGGTAACCTACCCGGAATGAACAGGCCCGTGATGGCTTCAAA
GAATGATAAGCTCGAGCTGCAGGACTGCCTGGAGTTCAGTAGGACAGCAAAGTTAAAGAAAGTGCAGACA
ATAACCACCAAGTCGAACTCCATCAGACAGGGCAAAAACCAGCTTTTCCCTGTAGTCATGAATGGCAAGG
ACGACGTTTTGTGGTGCACTGAGCTCGAAAGGATCTTCGGCTTCCCTGCTCACTACACGGACGTGTCCAA
CATGGGCCGCGGCGCCCGTCAGAAGCTGCTGGGCAGGTCCTGGAGTGTACCGGTCATCAGACACCTGTTT
GCCCCCTTGAAGGACTACTTTGCCTGTGAATAGGGTACCAGGTAAGTGTACCCAATTCGCCCTATAGTGA
GTCGTATTACAATTCACTCGATCGCCCTTCCCAACAGTTGCGCAGCCTGAATGGCGAATGGAGATCCAAT
TTTTAAGTGTATAATGTGTTAAACTACTGATTCTAATTGTTTGTGTATTTTAGATTCACAGTCCCAAGGC
TCATTTCAGGCCCCTCAGTCCTCACAGTCTGTTCATGATCATAATCAGCCATACCACATTTGTAGAGGTT
TTACTTGCTTTAAAAAACCTCCCACACCTCCCCCTGAACCTGAAACATAAAATGAATGCAATTGTTGTTG
TTAACTTGTTTATTGCAGCTTATAATGGTTACAAATAAAGCAATAGCATCACAAATTTCACAAATAAAGC
ATTTTTTTCACTGCATTCTAGTTGTGGTTTGTCCAAACTCATC
Features (pLannotate 1.2.2; 30 found; start..end, strand, type, name):
     88..417     +  promoter       SV40 promoter: SV40 enhancer and early promoter
    465..512     +  promoter       EM7 promoter: synthetic bacterial promoter&nbsp
    531..929     +  CDS            BSD: blasticidin S deaminase; Aspergillus terreus BSD; confers resistance to blasticidin
    936..1042    +  misc_feature   WPRE (fragment): woodchuck hepatitis virus posttranscriptional regulatory element
   1051..1172    +  polyA_signal   SV40 poly(A) signal: SV40 polyadenylation signal
   1190..1282    +  ncRNA          G-CSF SLDE: Accession: RF00183 - G-CSF factor stem-loop destabilising element (SLDE)
   1979..2446    +  CDS            B (fragment): PORTL_LAMBD - Experimental evidence at protein level: Swiss-Prot protein existence level 1. Forms the portal vertex of the capsid (PubMed:6228056, PubMed:6232391). This portal plays critical roles in head assembly, genome packaging, neck/tail attachment, and genome ejection (Probable). The portal protein multimerizes as a single ring-shaped homododecamer arranged around a central channel (PubMed:6232391). Binds to the terminase subunits to form the packaging machine (PubMed:7799432). From Escherichia phage lambda (Bacteriophage lambda).
   2482..2504    -  protein_bind   lac operator (fragment): The lac repressor binds to the lac operator to inhibit transcription in E. coli. This inhibition can be relieved by adding lactose or isopropyl-β-D-thiogalactopyranoside (IPTG). lac repressor encoded by lacI
   2508..2538    -  promoter       lac promoter: promoter for the E. coli lac operon
   2553..2574    -  protein_bind   CAP binding site: CAP binding activates transcription in the presence of cAMP. E. coli catabolite activator protein
   2587..2679    -  CDS            lacI (fragment): lac repressor; lacI; The lac repressor binds to the lac operator to inhibit transcription in E. coli. This inhibition can be relieved by adding lactose or isopropyl-β-D-thiogalactopyranoside (IPTG).
   2862..3450    -  rep_origin     ori: high-copy-number ColE1/pMB1/pBR322/pUC origin of replication
   3621..4481    -  CDS            AmpR: β-lactamase; bla; confers resistance to ampicillin, carbenicillin, and related antibiotics
   4482..4586    -  promoter       AmpR promoter: bla
   4639..5067    -  rep_origin     f1 ori (sequence partly withheld): f1 bacteriophage origin of replication; arrow indicates direction of (+) strand synthesis
   5072..5227    -  CDS            lacZα (fragment): LacZα fragment of β-galactosidase; lacZ fragment
   5229..5348    +  CDS            B (fragment): PORTL_LAMBD - Experimental evidence at protein level: Swiss-Prot protein existence level 1. Forms the portal vertex of the capsid (PubMed:6228056, PubMed:6232391). This portal plays critical roles in head assembly, genome packaging, neck/tail attachment, and genome ejection (Probable). The portal protein multimerizes as a single ring-shaped homododecamer arranged around a central channel (PubMed:6232391). Binds to the terminase subunits to form the packaging machine (PubMed:7799432). From Escherichia phage lambda (Bacteriophage lambda).
   5887..6093    +  promoter       EF-1α core promoter: core promoter for human elongation factor EF-1α
   6094..7032    +  intron         EF-1α intron A: intron upstream of the start codon of human EF-1α
   7065..7083    +  promoter       T3 promoter: promoter for bacteriophage T3 RNA polymerase
   7096..7124    +  misc_feature   MCS (fragment): pBluescript multiple cloning site
   7144..7521    +  CDS            H2B: human histone H2B; HIST1H2BJ
   7528..8235    +  CDS            mCherry: mCherry is a basic (constitutively fluorescent) red fluorescent protein published in 2004, derived from Discosoma sp.. It is reported to be a very rapidly-maturing monomer with low acid sensitivity.
   8293..8910    +  CDS            rtTA3 (fragment): reverse tetracycline transactivator 3 activates expression from Tet-responsive promoters in the presence of doxycycline
   8935..10347   +  CDS            Dnmt3c (fragment): DNM3C_MOUSE - Also known as Gm14490 From Mus musculus (Mouse).
  10378..10396   -  promoter       T7 promoter: promoter for bacteriophage T7 RNA polymerase
  10406..10445   +  CDS            lacZα (fragment): LacZα fragment of β-galactosidase; lacZ fragment
  10455..10510   +  intron         small t intron (fragment): SV40 (simian virus 40) small t antigen intron
  10510..10647   +  CDS            large T antigen (fragment): large T antigen from SV40 (simian virus 40)
  10670..11      +  polyA_signal   SV40 poly(A) signal (across the origin): SV40 polyadenylation signal
