[The description below was written by a language model from this plasmid's Addgene catalogue record and pLannotate feature annotations shown in this document.]
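Description:
vYM019_PB-Blast-pEF1a-H2B-mCh-D3bCD is a roughly 10.8 kb PiggyBac transposon plasmid for stable mammalian expression of a doxycycline-recruitable DNA methyltransferase domain. It is propagated in E. coli through a high-copy ColE1/pUC-type origin with ampicillin resistance (AmpR under its own bla promoter). It also carries an f1 origin and leftover lac/lacZα cloning-vector fragments. The PiggyBac terminal repeats expected from the stated backbone are not called out in the automated feature table. Two short hits to a phage lambda portal protein flank the bacterial backbone and are probably annotation artefacts or stuffer sequence.

The main cassette is driven by the human EF-1α core promoter with its intron A and ends in an SV40-derived small t intron and poly(A) region. It encodes histone H2B fused to mCherry, which gives a nuclear, chromatin-bound red marker of expressing cells. According to the catalogue insert name, this is followed by a T2A self-cleaving peptide and then rTetR fused to the catalytic domain of human DNMT3B. The annotation tool labels the rTetR segment as an rtTA3 fragment and the methyltransferase segment as a mouse Dnmt3c fragment, presumably by homology, whereas the catalogue identifies it as human DNMT3B. The T2A itself is not annotated. A separate SV40 promoter/EM7 promoter unit expresses blasticidin S deaminase, followed by a WPRE fragment and an SV40 poly(A) signal, allowing blasticidin selection of integrants.

In use, rTetR should bind Tet operator sites when doxycycline is present, bringing the de novo methyltransferase activity to a reporter locus. This fits the associated work on how CpG density tunes methylation-dependent silencing dynamics.
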