Addgene plasmid #197687: vYM019_PB-Blast-pEF1a-H2B-mCh-D3bCD
Purpose: plasmid for expressing the DNMT3bCD
Depositing lab: Michael Elowitz. Depositing organization: California Institute of Technology. Publication: Tuning Methylation-Dependent Silencing Dynamics by Synthetic Modulation of CpG Density. Ma Y, Budde MW, Zhu J, Elowitz MB. ACS Synth Biol. 2023 Aug 12. doi: 10.1021/acssynbio.3c00078. PubMed 37572041.
Backbone
  Vector backbone: PiggyBac
  Backbone size w/o insert (bp): 6300
  Total vector size (bp): 10800
  Vector type: Mammalian Expression, Synthetic Biology
  Selectable markers: Blasticidin
Growth in bacteria
  Bacterial resistance: Ampicillin, 100 μg/mL
  Growth temperature: 30°C
  Growth strain: DH5alpha
  Copy number: High Copy
Gene/Insert
  Gene/Insert name: H2B-mCherry-T2A-rTetR-DNMT3bCD
  Species: H. sapiens (human), Synthetic
  Insert size (bp): 4500
  GenBank ID: NM_001122997.3
  Entrez Gene: DNMT3B (a.k.a. FSHD4, ICF, ICF1, M.HsaIIIB)
Terms and licenses: Academic/Nonprofit Terms; Industry Terms: Not Available to Industry
Depositor comments: Please visit https://doi.org/10.1101/2023.05.30.542205 for bioRxiv preprint.
How to cite: vYM019_PB-Blast-pEF1a-H2B-mCh-D3bCD was a gift from Michael Elowitz (Addgene plasmid # 197687 ; http://n2t.net/addgene:197687 ; RRID:Addgene_197687)
